>Addgene plasmid #136182 | pCDNA4.TO-ORF22-2xCSTREP | addgene full sequence | sequence record 267436 | Addgene NGS Result
GACGGATCGGGAGATCTCCCGATCCCCTATGGTGCACTCTCAGTACAATCTGCTCTGATGCCGCATAGTT
AAGCCAGTATCTGCTCCCTGCTTGTGTGTTGGAGGTCGCTGAGTAGTGCGCGAGCAAAATTTAAGCTACA
ACAAGGCAAGGCTTGACCGACAATTGCATGAAGAATCTGCTTAGGGTTAGGCGTTTTGCGCTGCTTCGCG
ATGTACGGGCCAGATATACGCGTTGACATTGATTATTGACTAGTTATTAATAGTAATCAATTACGGGGTC
ATTAGTTCATAGCCCATATATGGAGTTCCGCGTTACATAACTTACGGTAAATGGCCCGCCTGGCTGACCG
CCCAACGACCCCCGCCCATTGACGTCAATAATGACGTATGTTCCCATAGTAACGCCAATAGGGACTTTCC
ATTGACGTCAATGGGTGGAGTATTTACGGTAAACTGCCCACTTGGCAGTACATCAAGTGTATCATATGCC
AAGTACGCCCCCTATTGACGTCAATGACGGTAAATGGCCCGCCTGGCATTATGCCCAGTACATGACCTTA
TGGGACTTTCCTACTTGGCAGTACATCTACGTATTAGTCATCGCTATTACCATGGTGATGCGGTTTTGGC
AGTACATCAATGGGCGTGGATAGCGGTTTGACTCACGGGGATTTCCAAGTCTCCACCCCATTGACGTCAA
TGGGAGTTTGTTTTGGCACCAAAATCAACGGGACTTTCCAAAATGTCGTAACAACTCCGCCCCATTGACG
CAAATGGGCGGTAGGCGTGTACGGTGGGAGGTCTATATAAGCAGAGCTCTCCCTATCAGTGATAGAGATC
TCCCTATCAGTGATAGAGATCGTCGACGAGCTCGTTTAGTGAACCGTCAGATCGCCTGGAGACGCCATCC
ACGCTGTTTTGACCTCCATAGAAGACACCGGGACCGATCCAGCCTCCGGACTCTAGCGTTTAAACTTAAG
CTTGGTACCGAGCTCGGATCCATGCAGGGTCTAGCCTTCTTGGCGGCCCTTGCATGCTGGCGATGCATAT
CGTTGACATGTGGAGCCACTGGCGCGTTGCCGACAACGGCGACGACAATAACCCGCTCCGCCACGCAGCT
CATCAATGGGAGAACCAACCTCTCCATAGAACTGGAATTCAACGGCACTAGTTTTTTTCTAAATTGGCAA
AATCTGTTGAATGTGATCACGGAGCCGGCCCTGACAGAGTTGTGGACCTCCGCCGAAGTCGCCGAGGACC
TCAGGGTAACTCTGAAAAAGAGGCAAAGTCTTTTTTTCCCCAACAAGACAGTTGTGATCTCTGGAGACGG
CCATCGCTATACGTGCGAGGTGCCGACGTCGTCGCAAACTTATAACATCACCAAGGGCTTTAACTATAGC
GCTCTGCCCGGGCACCTTGGCGGATTTGGGATCAACGCGCGTCTGGTACTGGGTGATATCTTCGCATCAA
AATGGTCGCTATTCGCGAGGGACACCCCAGAGTATCGGGTGTTTTACCCAATGAATGTCACGGCCGTCAA
GTTTTCCATATCCATTGGCAACAACGAGTCCGGCGTAGCGCTCTATGGAGTGGTGTCGGAAGATTTCGTG
GTCGTCACGCTCCACAACAGGTCCAAAGAGGCTAACGAGACGGCGTCCCATCTTCTGTTCGGTCTCCCGG
ATTCACTGCCATCTCTGAAGGGCCATGCCACCTATGATGAACTCACGTTCGCCCGAAACGCAAAATATGC
GCTAGTGGCGATCCTGCCTAAAGATTCTTACCAGACACTCCTTACAGAGAATTACACTCGCATATTTCTG
AACATGACGGAGTCGACGCCCCTCGAGTTCACGCGGACGATCCAGACCAGGATCGTATCAATCGAGGCCA
GGCGCGCCTGCGCAGCTCAAGAGGCGGCGCCGGACATATTCTTGGTGTTGTTTCAGATGTTGGTGGCACA
CTTTCTTGTTGCGCAGGGCATTGCCGAGCACCGATTTGTGGAGGTGGACTGCGTGTGTCGGCAGTATGCG
GAACTGTATTTTCTCCGCCGCATCTCGCGTCTGTGCATGCCCACGTTCACCACTGTCGGGTATAACCACA
CCACCCTTGGCGCTGCGGCCGCCACACAAATAGCTCGCGTGTCCGCCACGAAGTTGGCCAGTTTGCCCCG
CTCTTCCCAGGAAACAGTGCTGGCCATGGTCCAGCTTGGCGCCCGTGATGGCGCCGTCCCTTCCTCCATT
CTGGAGGGCATTGCTATGGTCGTCGAACATATGTATACCGCCTACACTTATGTGTACACACTCGGCGATA
CTGAAAGAAAATTAATGTTGGACATACACACGGTCCTCACCGACAGCTGCCCGCCCAAAGACTCCGGAGT
ATCAGAAAAGCTACTGAGAGCATATTTGATGCTCACATCAATGTGTACCAACATAGGGCTGGGCGAAATG
ATCGCCCGCTTTTCCAAACCGGACAGCCTTAACATCTATAGGGCATTCTCCCCCTGCTTTCTAGGACTAA
GGTACGATTTGCATCCAGCCAAGTTGCGCGCCGAGGCGCCGCAGTCGTCCGCTCTGACGCGGACTGCCGT
TGCCAGAGGAACATCGGGATTCGCAGAATTGCTCCACGCGCTGCACCTCGATAGCTTAAATTTAATTCCG
GCGATTAACTGTTCAAAGATTACAGCCGACAAGATAACAGCTACGGTACCCTTGCCTCACGTCACGTATA
TCATCAGTTCCGAAGCACTCTCGAACGCTGTTGTCTACGAGGTGTCGGAGATCTTCCTCAAGAGTGCCAT
GTTTATATCTGCTATCAAACCCGATTGCTCCGGCTTTAACTTTTCTCAGATTGATAGGCACATTCCCATA
GTCTACAACATCAGCACACCAAGAAGAGGTTGCCCCCTTTGTGACTCTGTAATCATGAGCTACGATGAGA
GCGATGGCCTGCAGTCTCTCATGTATGTCACTAATGAAAGGGTGCAGACCAACCTCTTTTTAGATAAGTC
ACCTTTCTTTGATAATAACAACCTACACATTCATTATTTGTGGCTGAGGGACAACGGGACCGTAGTGGAG
ATAAGGGGCATGTATAGAAGACGCGCAGCCAGTGCTTTGTTTCTAATTCTCTCTTTTATTGGGTTCTCGG
GGGTTATCTACTTTCTTTACAGACTGTTTTCCATCCTTTATTCGGGGCGGCCGCTCGAGGGAGGCGGTGG
ATGGAGCCACCCCCAGTTCGAGAAGGGCGGCGGCAGCGGCGGCGGCAGCGGCGGCGGCAGCTGGAGCCAC
CCCCAGTTCGAGAAGGGGCCCGTTTAAACCCGCTGATCAGCCTCGACTGTGCCTTCTAGTTGCCAGCCAT
CTGTTGTTTGCCCCTCCCCCGTGCCTTCCTTGACCCTGGAAGGTGCCACTCCCACTGTCCTTTCCTAATA
AAATGAGGAAATTGCATCGCATTGTCTGAGTAGGTGTCATTCTATTCTGGGGGGTGGGGTGGGGCAGGAC
AGCAAGGGGGAGGATTGGGAAGACAATAGCAGGCATGCTGGGGATGCGGTGGGCTCTATGGCTTCTGAGG
CGGAAAGAACCAGCTGGGGCTCTAGGGGGTATCCCC
[124 nt withheld, positions 3607-3730]
C
[91 nt withheld, positions 3732-3822]
A
[49 nt withheld, positions 3824-3872]
CCTTTGACGTTGGAGTCCACGTTCTTT
[37 nt withheld, positions 3900-3936]
ACCCTATCTCGGTCTATTCTTTTGATTTATAAGGGATTTTGCCGATTTCGGCCTATTGGTTAAAAAATGA
GCTGATTTAACAAAAATTTAACGCGAATTAATTCTGTGGAATGTGTGTCAGTTAGGGTGTGGAAAGTCCC
CAGGCTCCCCAGCAGGCAGAAGTATGCAAAGCATGCATCTCAATTAGTCAGCAACCAGGTGTGGAAAGTC
CCCAGGCTCCCCAGCAGGCAGAAGTATGCAAAGCATGCATCTCAATTAGTCAGCAACCATAGTCCCGCCC
CTAACTCCGCCCATCCCGCCCCTAACTCCGCCCAGTTCCGCCCATTCTCCGCCCCATGGCTGACTAATTT
TTTTTATTTATGCAGAGGCCGAGGCCGCCTCTGCCTCTGAGCTATTCCAGAAGTAGTGAGGAGGCTTTTT
TGGAGGCCTAGGCTTTTGCAAAAAGCTCCCGGGAGCTTGTATATCCATTTTCGGATCTGATCAGCACGTG
TTGACAATTAATCATCGGCATAGTATATCGGCATAGTATAATACGACAAGGTGAGGAACTAAACCATGGC
CAAGTTGACCAGTGCCGTTCCGGTGCTCACCGCGCGCGACGTCGCCGGAGCGGTCGAGTTCTGGACCGAC
CGGCTCGGGTTCTCCCGGGACTTCGTGGAGGACGACTTCGCCGGTGTGGTCCGGGACGACGTGACCCTGT
TCATCAGCGCGGTCCAGGACCAGGTGGTGCCGGACAACACCCTGGCCTGGGTGTGGGTGCGCGGCCTGGA
CGAGCTGTACGCCGAGTGGTCGGAGGTCGTGTCCACGAACTTCCGGGACGCCTCCGGGCCGGCCATGACC
GAGATCGGCGAGCAGCCGTGGGGGCGGGAGTTCGCCCTGCGCGACCCGGCCGGCAACTGCGTGCACTTCG
TGGCCGAGGAGCAGGACTGACACGTGCTACGAGATTTCGATTCCACCGCCGCCTTCTATGAAAGGTTGGG
CTTCGGAATCGTTTTCCGGGACGCCGGCTGGATGATCCTCCAGCGCGGGGATCTCATGCTGGAGTTCTTC
GCCCACCCCAACTTGTTTATTGCAGCTTATAATGGTTACAAATAAAGCAATAGCATCACAAATTTCACAA
ATAAAGCATTTTTTTCACTGCATTCTAGTTGTGGTTTGTCCAAACTCATCAATGTATCTTATCATGTCTG
TATACCGTCGACCTCTAGCTAGAGCTTGGCGTAATCATGGTCATAGCTGTTTCCTGTGTGAAATTGTTAT
CCGCTCACAATTCCACACAACATACGAGCCGGAAGCATAAAGTGTAAAGCCTGGGGTGCCTAATGAGTGA
GCTAACTCACATTAATTGCGTTGCGCTCACTGCCCGCTTTCCAGTCGGGAAACCTGTCGTGCCAGCTGCA
TTAATGAATCGGCCAACGCGCGGGGAGAGGCGGTTTGCGTATTGGGCGCTCTTCCGCTTCCTCGCTCACT
GACTCGCTGCGCTCGGTCGTTCGGCTGCGGCGAGCGGTATCAGCTCACTCAAAGGCGGTAATACGGTTAT
CCACAGAATCAGGGGATAACGCAGGAAAGAACATGTGAGCAAAAGGCCAGCAAAAGGCCAGGAACCGTAA
AAAGGCCGCGTTGCTGGCGTTTTTCCATAGGCTCCGCCCCCCTGACGAGCATCACAAAAATCGACGCTCA
AGTCAGAGGTGGCGAAACCCGACAGGACTATAAAGATACCAGGCGTTTCCCCCTGGAAGCTCCCTCGTGC
GCTCTCCTGTTCCGACCCTGCCGCTTACCGGATACCTGTCCGCCTTTCTCCCTTCGGGAAGCGTGGCGCT
TTCTCATAGCTCACGCTGTAGGTATCTCAGTTCGGTGTAGGTCGTTCGCTCCAAGCTGGGCTGTGTGCAC
GAACCCCCCGTTCAGCCCGACCGCTGCGCCTTATCCGGTAACTATCGTCTTGAGTCCAACCCGGTAAGAC
ACGACTTATCGCCACTGGCAGCAGCCACTGGTAACAGGATTAGCAGAGCGAGGTATGTAGGCGGTGCTAC
AGAGTTCTTGAAGTGGTGGCCTAACTACGGCTACACTAGAAGAACAGTATTTGGTATCTGCGCTCTGCTG
AAGCCAGTTACCTTCGGAAAAAGAGTTGGTAGCTCTTGATCCGGCAAACAAACCACCGCTGGTAGCGGTG
GTTTTTTTGTTTGCAAGCAGCAGATTACGCGCAGAAAAAAAGGATCTCAAGAAGATCCTTTGATCTTTTC
TACGGGGTCTGACGCTCAGTGGAACGAAAACTCACGTTAAGGGATTTTGGTCATGAGATTATCAAAAAGG
ATCTTCACCTAGATCCTTTTAAATTAAAAATGAAGTTTTAAATCAATCTAAAGTATATATGAGTAAACTT
GGTCTGACAGTTACCAATGCTTAATCAGTGAGGCACCTATCTCAGCGATCTGTCTATTTCGTTCATCCAT
AGTTGCCTGACTCCCCGTCGTGTAGATAACTACGATACGGGAGGGCTTACCATCTGGCCCCAGTGCTGCA
ATGATACCGCGAGACCCACGCTCACCGGCTCCAGATTTATCAGCAATAAACCAGCCAGCCGGAAGGGCCG
AGCGCAGAAGTGGTCCTGCAACTTTATCCGCCTCCATCCAGTCTATTAATTGTTGCCGGGAAGCTAGAGT
AAGTAGTTCGCCAGTTAATAGTTTGCGCAACGTTGTTGCCATTGCTACAGGCATCGTGGTGTCACGCTCG
TCGTTTGGTATGGCTTCATTCAGCTCCGGTTCCCAACGATCAAGGCGAGTTACATGATCCCCCATGTTGT
GCAAAAAAGCGGTTAGCTCCTTCGGTCCTCCGATCGTTGTCAGAAGTAAGTTGGCCGCAGTGTTATCACT
CATGGTTATGGCAGCACTGCATAATTCTCTTACTGTCATGCCATCCGTAAGATGCTTTTCTGTGACTGGT
GAGTACTCAACCAAGTCATTCTGAGAATAGTGTATGCGGCGACCGAGTTGCTCTTGCCCGGCGTCAATAC
GGGATAATACCGCGCCACATAGCAGAACTTTAAAAGTGCTCATCATTGGAAAACGTTCTTCGGGGCGAAA
ACTCTCAAGGATCTTACCGCTGTTGAGATCCAGTTCGATGTAACCCACTCGTGCACCCAACTGATCTTCA
GCATCTTTTACTTTCACCAGCGTTTCTGGGTGAGCAAAAACAGGAAGGCAAAATGCCGCAAAAAAGGGAA
TAAGGGCGACACGGAAATGTTGAATACTCATACTCTTCCTTTTTCAATATTATTGAAGCATTTATCAGGG
TTATTGTCTCATGAGCGGATACATATTTGAATGTATTTAGAAAAATAAACAAATAGGGGTTCCGCGCACA
TTTCCCCGAAAAGTGCCACCTGACGTC
Features (pLannotate 1.2.2; 22 found; start..end, strand, type, name):
     28..80      -  misc_feature   bom (fragment): basis of mobility region from pBR322
    235..614     +  enhancer       CMV enhancer: human cytomegalovirus immediate early enhancer
    615..818     +  promoter       CMV promoter: human cytomegalovirus (CMV) immediate early promoter
    820..839     +  promoter       PLtetO-1 promoter (fragment): modified phage lambda PL promoter with tet operator sites (Lutz and Bujard, 1997)
    841..860     +  promoter       PLtetO-1 promoter (fragment): modified phage lambda PL promoter with tet operator sites (Lutz and Bujard, 1997)
    868..901     +  promoter       TRE3GV promoter (fragment): 3rd-generation Tet-responsive promoter that can be activated by binding of Tet-On® 3G, optimized for retroviral and lentiviral vectors
   1002..3191    +  CDS            gH: GH_HHV8P - Also known as ORF22. Experimental evidence at protein level: Swiss-Prot protein existence level 1. The heterodimer glycoprotein H-glycoprotein L is required for the fusion of viral and plasma membranes leading to virus entry into the host cell. Following initial binding to host receptor, membrane fusion is mediated by the fusion machinery composed of gB and the heterodimer gH/gL. May also be involved in the fusion between the virion envelope and the outer nuclear membrane during virion morphogenesis (By similarity). Targets host EPHA2 to promote KSHV entry. From Human herpesvirus 8
   3337..3561    +  polyA_signal   bGH poly(A) signal: bovine growth hormone polyadenylation signal
   3565..3586    +  promoter       SV40 promoter (fragment): SV40 enhancer and early promoter
   3607..4035    +  rep_origin     f1 ori (sequence partly withheld): f1 bacteriophage origin of replication; arrow indicates direction of (+) strand synthesis
   4049..4378    +  promoter       SV40 promoter: SV40 enhancer and early promoter
   4426..4473    +  promoter       EM7 promoter: synthetic bacterial promoter&nbsp
   4492..4866    +  CDS            BleoR: antibiotic-binding protein; Sh ble from Streptoalloteichus hindustanus; confers resistance to bleomycin, phleomycin, and Zeocin™
   4876..5001    +  CDS            ble (fragment): BLE_KLEPN - Experimental evidence at protein level: Swiss-Prot protein existence level 1. Binding protein with a strong affinity to the bleomycin family of antibiotics. Binds to CL990; an antimitotic-antibiotic compound. From Klebsiella pneumoniae.
   4996..5117    +  polyA_signal   SV40 poly(A) signal: SV40 polyadenylation signal
   5190..5206    -  protein_bind   lac operator: The lac repressor binds to the lac operator to inhibit transcription in E. coli. This inhibition can be relieved by adding lactose or isopropyl-β-D-thiogalactopyranoside (IPTG). lac repressor encoded by lacI
   5214..5244    -  promoter       lac promoter: promoter for the E. coli lac operon
   5259..5280    -  protein_bind   CAP binding site: CAP binding activates transcription in the presence of cAMP. E. coli catabolite activator protein
   5293..5385    -  CDS            lacI (fragment): lac repressor; lacI; The lac repressor binds to the lac operator to inhibit transcription in E. coli. This inhibition can be relieved by adding lactose or isopropyl-β-D-thiogalactopyranoside (IPTG).
   5568..6156    -  rep_origin     ori: high-copy-number ColE1/pMB1/pBR322/pUC origin of replication
   6327..7187    -  CDS            AmpR: β-lactamase; bla; confers resistance to ampicillin, carbenicillin, and related antibiotics
   7188..7292    -  promoter       AmpR promoter: bla
