[The description below was written by a language model from this plasmid's Addgene catalogue record and pLannotate feature annotations shown in this document.]
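Description:
pCDNA4.TO-ORF22-2xCSTREP is a mammalian expression plasmid built on the Invitrogen pcDNA4/TO backbone that expresses ORF22 of Kaposi's sarcoma-associated herpesvirus (KSHV) with a C-terminal double Strep tag. ORF22 encodes glycoprotein H, which together with glycoprotein L and gB forms the machinery that fuses viral and host membranes during entry and which engages the host receptor EPHA2. The insert was derived from cDNA of reactivated TREx BCBL-1-RTA cells. In the 7,323 nt sequence, the gH coding region sits downstream of the human CMV immediate early enhancer and promoter and upstream of the bovine growth hormone polyadenylation signal. The short "PLtetO-1" and "TRE3GV" fragments annotated just after the CMV promoter correspond to the tet operator sites of the TO backbone. These allow transcription to be repressed in cells expressing the Tet repressor and induced with tetracycline or doxycycline, while expression is constitutive in cells lacking the repressor. The Strep tag itself is not annotated in the feature table, but there is unannotated sequence between the end of the gH match and the poly(A) signal where it would be expected to lie.

Propagation in E. coli relies on a high-copy ColE1/pUC-type origin and an ampicillin resistance gene with its own promoter; an f1 origin is also present. Mammalian selection is provided by the Sh ble (Zeocin resistance) gene, driven by the SV40 early promoter with an SV40 poly(A) signal; an EM7 promoter also allows its expression in bacteria. The construct belongs to a set of tagged KSHV open reading frames used for Strep affinity purification to map herpesvirus-host protein complexes.
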