Addgene plasmid #136182: pCDNA4.TO-ORF22-2xCSTREP
Purpose: Expresses C-terminally strep tagged Kaposi's Sarcoma Associated Herpesvirus (KSHV) ORF22
Depositing lab: Britt Glaunsinger. Depositing organization: University of California, Berkeley. Publication: Global mapping of herpesvirus-host protein complexes reveals a transcription strategy for late genes. Davis ZH, Verschueren E, Jang GM, Kleffman K, Johnson JR, Park J, Von Dollen J, Maher MC, Johnson T, Newton W, Jager S, Shales M, Horner J, Hernandez RD, Krogan NJ, Glaunsinger BA. Mol Cell. 2015 Jan 22;57(2):349-60. doi: 10.1016/j.molcel.2014.11.026. Epub 2014 Dec 24. PubMed 25544563.
Backbone
  Vector backbone: pCDNA4.TO
  Backbone manufacturer: Invitrogen
  Vector type: Mammalian Expression
  Selectable markers: Zeocin
Growth in bacteria
  Bacterial resistance: Ampicillin, 100 μg/mL
  Growth temperature: 37°C
  Growth strain: DH5alpha
  Copy number: High Copy
Gene/Insert
  Gene/Insert name: ORF22
  Species: Kaposi's sarcoma-associated herpesvirus (KSHV)
  Promoter: CMV
  Cloning method: Restriction Enzyme; 5′ cloning site Unknown (unknown if destroyed)
  Sequencing primers: 5′ CGCAAATGGGCGGTAGGCGTG; 3′ TAGAAGGCACAGTCGAGGCT
Resource information
  A portion of this plasmid was derived from a plasmid made by: cDNA of reactivated TREx BCBL-1-RTA cells
Terms and licenses: Academic/Nonprofit Terms; Industry Terms: Not Available to Industry
How to cite: pCDNA4.TO-ORF22-2xCSTREP was a gift from Britt Glaunsinger (Addgene plasmid # 136182 ; http://n2t.net/addgene:136182 ; RRID:Addgene_136182)
